>Addgene plasmid #11779 | pLVCT-rtTR-KRAB-2SM2 | depositor full sequence | sequence record 7059 | Author sequence
GTAGTTGGAAGGGCTAATTCACTCCCAAAGAAGACAAGATATCCTTGATCTGTGGATCTACCACACACAA
GGCTACTTCCCTGATTAGCAGAACTACACACCAGGGCCAGGGGTCAGATATCCACTGACCTTTGGATGGT
GCTACAAGCTAGTACCAGTTGAGCCAGATAAGGTAGAAGAGGCCAATAAAGGAGAGAACACCAGCTTGTT
ACACCCTGTGAGCCTGCATGGGATGGATGACCCGGAGAGAGAAGTGTTAGAGTGGAGGTTTGACAGCCGC
CTAGCATTTCATCACGTGGCCCGAGAGCTGCATCCGGAGTACTTCAAGAACTGCTGATATCGAGCTTGCT
ACAAGGGACTTTCCGCTGGGGACTTTCCAGGGAGGCGTGGCCTGGGCGGGACTGGGGAGTGGCGAGCCCT
CAGATCCTGCATATAAGCAGCTGCTTTTTGCCTGTACTGGGTCTCTCTGGTTAGACCAGATCTGAGCCTG
GGAGCTCTCTGGCTAACTAGGGAACCCACTGCTTAAGCCTCAATAAAGCTTGCCTTGAGTGCTTCAAGTA
GTGTGTGCCCGTCTGTTGTGTGACTCTGGTAACTAGAGATCCCTCAGACCCTTTTAGTCAGTGTGGAAAA
TCTCTAGCAGTGGCGCCCGAACAGGGACTTGAAAGCGAAAGGGAAACCAGAGGAGCTCTCTCGACGCAGG
ACTCGGCTTGCTGAAGCGCGCACGGCAAGAGGCGAGGGGCGGCGACTGGTGAGTACGCCAAAAATTTTGA
CTAGCGGAGGCTAGAAGGAGAGAGATGGGTGCGAGAGCGTCAGTATTAAGCGGGGGAGAATTAGATCGCG
ATGGGAAAAAATTCGGTTAAGGCCAGGGGGAAAGAAAAAATATAAATTAAAACATATAGTATGGGCAAGC
AGGGAGCTAGAACGATTCGCAGTTAATCCTGGCCTGTTAGAAACATCAGAAGGCTGTAGACAAATACTGG
GACAGCTACAACCATCCCTTCAGACAGGATCAGAAGAACTTAGATCATTATATAATACAGTAGCAACCCT
CTATTGTGTGCATCAAAGGATAGAGATAAAAGACACCAAGGAAGCTTTAGACAAGATAGAGGAAGAGCAA
AACAAAAGTAAGACCACCGCACAGCAAGCGGCCGCTGATCTTCAGACCTGGAGGAGGAGATATGAGGGAC
AATTGGAGAAGTGAATTATATAAATATAAAGTAGTAAAAATTGAACCATTAGGAGTAGCACCCACCAAGG
CAAAGAGAAGAGTGGTGCAGAGAGAAAAAAGAGCAGTGGGAATAGGAGCTTTGTTCCTTGGGTTCTTGGG
AGCAGCAGGAAGCACTATGGGCGCAGCGTCAATGACGCTGACGGTACAGGCCAGACAATTATTGTCTGGT
ATAGTGCAGCAGCAGAACAATTTGCTGAGGGCTATTGAGGCGCAACAGCATCTGTTGCAACTCACAGTCT
GGGGCATCAAGCAGCTCCAGGCAAGAATCCTGGCTGTGGAAAGATACCTAAAGGATCAACAGCTCCTGGG
GATTTGGGGTTGCTCTGGAAAACTCATTTGCACCACTGCTGTGCCTTGGAATGCTAGTTGGAGTAATAAA
TCTCTGGAACAGATTTGGAATCACACGACCTGGATGGAGTGGGACAGAGAAATTAACAATTACACAAGCT
TAATACACTCCTTAATTGAAGAATCGCAAAACCAGCAAGAAAAGAATGAACAAGAATTATTGGAATTAGA
TAAATGGGCAAGTTTGTGGAATTGGTTTAACATAACAAATTGGCTGTGGTATATAAAATTATTCATAATG
ATAGTAGGAGGCTTGGTAGGTTTAAGAATAGTTTTTGCTGTACTTTCTATAGTGAATAGAGTTAGGCAGG
GATATTCACCATTATCGTTTCAGACCCACCTCCCAACCCCGAGGGGACCCGACAGGCCCGAAGGAATAGA
AGAAGAAGGTGGAGAGAGAGACAGAGACAGATCCATTCGATTAGTGAACGGATCTCGACGGTATCGATCA
CGAGACTAGCCTCGACCATCGATGTCGATCGACATTGATTATTGACTAGTTATTAATAGTAATCAATTAC
GGGGTCATTAGTTCATAGCCCATATATGGAGTTCCGCGTTACATAACTTACGGTAAATGGCCCGCCTGGC
TGACCGCCCAACGACCCCCGCCCATTGACGTCAATAATGACGTATGTTCCCATAGTAACGCCAATAGGGA
CTTTCCATTGACGTCAATGGGTGGAGTATTTACGGTAAACTGCCCACTTGGCAGTACATCAAGTGTATCA
TATGCCAAGTACGCCCCCTATTGACGTCAATGACGGTAAATGGCCCGCCTGGCATTATGCCCAGTACATG
ACCTTATGGGACTTTCCTACTTGGCAGTACATCTACGTATTAGTCATCGCTATTACCATGGTCGAGGTGA
GCCCCACGTTCTGCTTCACTCTCCCCATCTCCCCCCCCTCCCCACCCCCAATTTTGTATTTATTTATTTT
TTAATTATTTTGTGCAGCGATGGGGGCGGGGGGGGGGGGGGCGCGCGCCAGGCGGGGCGGGGCGGGGCGA
GGGGCGGGGCGGGGCGAGGCGGAGAGGTGCGGCGGCAGCCAATCAGAGCGGCGCGCTCCGAAAGTTTCCT
TTTATGGCGAGGCGGCGGCGGCGGCGGCCCTATAAAAAGCGAAGCGCGCGGCGGGCGGGAGTCGCTGCGT
TGCCTTCGCCCCGTGCCCCGCTCCGCGCCGCCTCGCGCCGCCCGCCCCGGCTCTGACTGACCGCGTTACT
CCCACAGGTGAGCGGGCGGGACGGCCCTTCTCCTCCGGGCTGTAATTAGCGCTTGGTTTAATGACGGCTC
GTTTCTTTTCTGTGGCTGCGTGAAAGCCTTAAAGGGCTCCGGGAGGGCCCTTTGTGCGGGGGGGAGCGGC
TCGGGGGGTGCGTGCGTGTGTGTGTGCGTGGGGAGCGCCGCGTGCGGCCCGCGCTGCCCGGCGGCTGTGA
GCGCTGCGGGCGCGGCGCGGGGCTTTGTGCGCTCCGCGTGTGCGCGAGGGGAGCGCGGCCGGGGGCGGTG
CCCCGCGGTGCGGGGGGGCTGCGAGGGGAACAAAGGCTGCGTGCGGGGTGTGTGCGTGGGGGGGTGAGCA
GGGGGTGTGGGCGCGGCGGTCGGGCTGTAACCCCCCCCTGCACCCCCCTCCCCGAGTTGCTGAGCACGGC
CCGGCTTCGGGTGCGGGGCTCCGTGCGGGGCGTGGCGCGGGGCTCGCCGTGCCGGGCGGGGGGTGGCGGC
AGGTGGGGGTGCCGGGCGGGGCGGGGCCGCCTCGGGCCGGGGAGGGCTCGGGGGAGGGGCGCGGCGGCCC
CGGAGCGCCGGCGGCTGTCGAGGCGCGGCGAGCCGCAGCCATTGCCTTTTATGGTAATCGTGCGAGAGGG
CGCAGGGACTTCCTTTGTCCCAAATCTGGCGGAGCCGAAATCTGGGAGGCGCCGCCGCACCCCCTCTAGC
GGGCGCGGGGCGAAGCGGTGCGGCGCCGGCAGGAAGGAAATGGGCGGGGAGGGCCTTCGTGCGTCGCCGC
GCCGCCGTCCCCTTCTCCCTCTCCAGCCTCGGGGCTGTCCGCGGGGGGACGGCTGCCTTCGGGGGGGACG
GGGCAGGGCGGGGTTCGGCTTCTGGCGTGTGACCGGCGGCTCTAGAGCCTCTGCTAACCATGTTCATGCC
TTCTTCTTTTTCCTACAGCTCCTGGGCAACGTGCTGGTTATTGTGCTGTCTCATCATTTTGGCAAAGAAT
TAAATTTAATTAATCTCGACGGTATCGGTTAACTTTTAAAAGAAAAGGGGGGATTGGGGGGTACAGTGCA
GGGGAAAGAATAGTAGACATAATAGCAACAGACATACAAATTTAAAGAATTACAAAAACAAATTACAAAA
ATTCAAAATTTTATCGATCACGAGACTAGCCTCGAGGTTTAAACTACGGGATCCAGGCCTAAGCTTACGC
GTCCTAGCGCTACCGGTCGCCACCATGGTGAGCAAGGGCGAGGAGCTGTTCACCGGGGTGGTGCCCATCC
TGGTCGAGCTGGACGGCGACGTAAACGGCCACAAGTTCAGCGTGTCCGGCGAGGGCGAGGGCGATGCCAC
CTACGGCAAGCTGACCCTGAAGTTCATCTGCACCACCGGCAAGCTGCCCGTGCCCTGGCCCACCCTCGTG
ACCACCCTGACCTACGGCGTGCAGTGCTTCAGCCGCTACCCCGACCACATGAAGCAGCACGACTTCTTCA
AGTCCGCCATGCCCGAAGGCTACGTCCAGGAGCGCACCATCTTCTTCAAGGACGACGGCAACTACAAGAC
CCGCGCCGAGGTGAAGTTCGAGGGCGACACCCTGGTGAACCGCATCGAGCTGAAGGGCATCGACTTCAAG
GAGGACGGCAACATCCTGGGGCACAAGCTGGAGTACAACTACAACAGCCACAACGTCTATATCATGGCCG
ACAAGCAGAAGAACGGCATCAAGGTGAACTTCAAGATCCGCCACAACATCGAGGACGGCAGCGTGCAGCT
CGCCGACCACTACCAGCAGAACACCCCCATCGGCGACGGCCCCGTGCTGCTGCCCGACAACCACTACCTG
AGCACCCAGTCCGCCCTGAGCAAAGACCCCAACGAGAAGCGCGATCACATGGTCCTGCTGGAGTTCGTGA
CCGCCGCCGGGATCACTCTCGGCATGGACGAGCTGTACAAGTCCGGACTCAGATCTCGACTAGCTAGTAG
CTAGCTAGCTAGTCGAGCTCAAGCTTCGAATTCCGCCCCCCCCCCCCTAACGTTACTGGCCGAAGCCGCT
TGGAATAAGGCCGGTGTGCGTTTGTCTATATGTTATTTTCCACCATATTGCCGTCTTTTGGCAATGTGAG
GGCCCGGAAACCTGGCCCTGTCTTCTTGACGAGCATTCCTAGGGGTCTTTCCCCTCTCGCCAAAGGAATG
CAAGGTCTGTTGAATGTCGTGAAGGAAGCAGTTCCTCTGGAAGCTTCTTGAAGACAAACAACGTCTGTAG
CGACCCTTTGCAGGCAGCGGAACCCCCCACCTGGCGACAGGTGCCTCTGCGGCCAAAAGCCACGTGTATA
AGATACACCTGCAAAGGCGGCACAACCCCAGTGCCACGTTGTGAGTTGGATAGTTGTGGAAAGAGTCAAA
TGGCTCTCCTCAAGCGTATTCAACAAGGGGCTGAAGGATGCCCAGAAGGTACCCCATTGTATGGGATCTG
ATCTGGGGCCTCGGTGCACATGCTTTACATGTGTTTAGTCGAGGTTAAAAAACGTCTAGGCCCCCCGAAC
CACGGGGACGTGGTTTTCCTTTGAAAAACACGATGATAATACCATGGCTAGACTGGACAAGAGCAAAGTC
ATAAACGGCGCTCTGGAATTACTCAATGGAGTCGGTATCGAAGGCCTGACGACAAGGAAACTCGCTCAAA
AGCTGGGAGTTGAGCAGCCTACCCTGTACTGGCACGTGAAGAACAAGCGGGCCCTGCTCGATGCCCTGCC
AATCGAGATGCTGGACAGGCATCATACCCACTTCTGCCCCCTGGAAGGCGAGTCATGGCAAGACTTTCTG
CGGAACAACGCCAAGTCATTCCGCTGTGCTCTCCTCTCACATCGCGACGGGGCTAAAGTGCATCTCGGCA
CCCGCCCAACAGAGAAACAGTACGAAACCCTGGAAAATCAGCTCGCGTTCCTGTGTCAGCAAGGCTTCTC
CCTGGAGAACGCACTGTACGCTCTGTCCGCCGTGGGCCACTTTACACTGGGCTGCGTATTGGAGGAACAG
GAGCATCAAGTAGCAAAAGAGGAAAGAGAGACACCTACCACCGATTCTATGCCCCCACTTCTGAGACAAG
CAATTGAGCTGTTCGACCGGCAGGGAGCCGAACCTGCCTTCCTTTTCGGCCTGGAACTAATCATATGCGG
ATTAGAAAAACAACTTAAATGTGAAAGTGGGTCGCCAAAAAAGAAGAGAAAGGTCGACGGCGGTGGTGCT
TTGTCTCCTCAGCACTCTGCTGTCACTCAAGGAAGTATCATCAAGAACAAGGAGGGCATGGATGCTAAGT
CACTAACTGCCTGGTCCCGGACACTGGTGACCTTCAAGGATGTATTTGTGGACTTCACCAGGGAGGAGTG
GAAGCTGCTGGACACTGCTCAGCAGATCGTGTACAGAAATGTGATGCTGGAGAACTATAAGAACCTGGTT
TCCTTGGGTTATCAGCTTACTAAGCCAGATGTGATCCTCCGGTTGGAGAAGGGAGAAGAGCCCTGGCTGG
TGGAGAGAGAAATTCACCAAGAGACCCATCCTGATTCAGAGACTGCATTTGAAATCAAATCATCAGTTTA
AGGATCTCGACTAGCTAGTAGCTAGCTAGCTAGTCGAGCTCAACTTCGAATTCCCGGGACTAGTCATATG
ATAATCAACCTCTGGATTACAAAATTTGTGAAAGATTGACTGGTATTCTTAACTATGTTGCTCCTTTTAC
GCTATGTGGATACGCTGCTTTAATGCCTTTGTATCATGCTATTGCTTCCCGTATGGCTTTCATTTTCTCC
TCCTTGTATAAATCCTGGTTGCTGTCTCTTTATGAGGAGTTGTGGCCCGTTGTCAGGCAACGTGGCGTGG
TGTGCACTGTGTTTGCTGACGCAACCCCCACTGGTTGGGGCATTGCCACCACCTGTCAGCTCCTTTCCGG
GACTTTCGCTTTCCCCCTCCCTATTGCCACGGCGGAACTCATCGCCGCCTGCCTTGCCCGCTGCTGGACA
GGGGCTCGGCTGTTGGGCACTGACAATTCCGTGGTGTTGTCGGGGAAGCTGACGTCCTTTCCATGGCTGC
TCGCCTGTGTTGCCACCTGGATTCTGCGCGGGACGTCCTTCTGCTACGTCCCTTCGGCCCTCAATCCAGC
GGACCTTCCTTCCCGCGGCCTGCTGCCGGCTCTGCGGCCTCTTCCGCGTCTTCGCCTTCGCCCTCAGACG
AGTCGGATCTCCCTTTGGGCCGCCTCCCCGCATCGGTACGTATGGCCAGGTACCTTTAAGACCAATGACT
TACAAGGCAGCTGTAGATCTTAGCCACTTTTTAAAAGAAAAGGGGGGACTGGAAGGGCTAATTCACTCCC
AACGAAGACAAGATCTCGAGTTTACCACTCCCTATCAGTGATAGAGAAAAGTGAAAGTCGAGTTTACCAC
TCCCTATCAGTGATAGAGAAAAGTGAAAGTCGAGTTTACCACTCCCTATCAGTGATAGAGAAAAGTGAAA
GTCGAGTTTACCACTCCCTATCAGTGATAGAGAAAAGTGAAAGTCGAGTTTACCACTCCCTATCAGTGAT
AGAGAAAAGTGAAAGTCGAGTTTACCACTCCCTATCAGTGATAGAGAAAAGTGAAAGTCGAGTTTACCAC
TCCCTATCAGTGATAGAGAAAAGTGAAAGTCGGATCGATCTGCTTTTTGCTTGTACTGGGTCTCTCTGGT
TAGACCAGATCTGAGCCTGGGAGCTCTCTGGCTAACTAGGGAACCCACTGCTTAAGCCTCAATAAAGCTT
GCCTTGAGTGCTTCAAGTAGTGTGTGCCCGTCTGTTGTGTGACTCTGGTAACTAGAGATCCCTCAGACCC
TTTTAGTCAGTGTGGAAAATCTCTAGCAGCATCTAGAATTAATTCCGTGTATTCTATAGTGTCACCTAAA
TCGTATGTGTATGATACATAAGGTTATGTATTAATTGTAGCCGCGTTCTAACGACAATATGTACAAGCCT
AATTGTGTAGCATCTGGCTTACTGAAGCAGACCCTATCATCTCTCTCGTAAACTGCCGTCAGAGTCGGTT
TGGTTGGACGAACCTTCTGAGTTTCTGGTAACGCCGTCCCGCACCCGGAAATGGTCAGCGAACCAATCAG
CAGGGTCATCGCTAGCCAGATCCTCTACGCCGGACGCATCGTGGCCGGCATCACCGGCGCCACAGGTGCG
GTTGCTGGCGCCTATATCGCCGACATCACCGATGGGGAAGATCGGGCTCGCCACTTCGGGCTCATGAGCG
CTTGTTTCGGCGTGGGTATGGTGGCAGGCCCCGTGGCCGGGGGACTGTTGGGCGCCATCTCCTTGCATGC
ACCATTCCTTGCGGCGGCGGTGCTCAACGGCCTCAACCTACTACTGGGCTGCTTCCTAATGCAGGAGTCG
CATAAGGGAGAGCGTCGAATGGTGCACTCTCAGTACAATCTGCTCTGATGCCGCATAGTTAAGCCAGCCC
CGACACCCGCCAACACCCGCTGACGCGCCCTGACGGGCTTGTCTGCTCCCGGCATCCGCTTACAGACAAG
CTGTGACCGTCTCCGGGAGCTGCATGTGTCAGAGGTTTTCACCGTCATCACCGAAACGCGCGAGACGAAA
GGGCCTCGTGATACGCCTATTTTTATAGGTTAATGTCATGATAATAATGGTTTCTTAGACGTCAGGTGGC
ACTTTTCGGGGAAATGTGCGCGGAACCCCTATTTGTTTATTTTTCTAAATACATTCAAATATGTATCCGC
TCATGAGACAATAACCCTGATAAATGCTTCAATAATATTGAAAAAGGAAGAGTATGAGTATTCAACATTT
CCGTGTCGCCCTTATTCCCTTTTTTGCGGCATTTTGCCTTCCTGTTTTTGCTCACCCAGAAACGCTGGTG
AAAGTAAAAGATGCTGAAGATCAGTTGGGTGCACGAGTGGGTTACATCGAACTGGATCTCAACAGCGGTA
AGATCCTTGAGAGTTTTCGCCCCGAAGAACGTTTTCCAATGATGAGCACTTTTAAAGTTCTGCTATGTGG
CGCGGTATTATCCCGTATTGACGCCGGGCAAGAGCAACTCGGTCGCCGCATACACTATTCTCAGAATGAC
TTGGTTGAGTACTCACCAGTCACAGAAAAGCATCTTACGGATGGCATGACAGTAAGAGAATTATGCAGTG
CTGCCATAACCATGAGTGATAACACTGCGGCCAACTTACTTCTGACAACGATCGGAGGACCGAAGGAGCT
AACCGCTTTTTTGCACAACATGGGGGATCATGTAACTCGCCTTGATCGTTGGGAACCGGAGCTGAATGAA
GCCATACCAAACGACGAGCGTGACACCACGATGCCTGTAGCAATGGCAACAACGTTGCGCAAACTATTAA
CTGGCGAACTACTTACTCTAGCTTCCCGGCAACAATTAATAGACTGGATGGAGGCGGATAAAGTTGCAGG
ACCACTTCTGCGCTCGGCCCTTCCGGCTGGCTGGTTTATTGCTGATAAATCTGGAGCCGGTGAGCGTGGG
TCTCGCGGTATCATTGCAGCACTGGGGCCAGATGGTAAGCCCTCCCGTATCGTAGTTATCTACACGACGG
GGAGTCAGGCAACTATGGATGAACGAAATAGACAGATCGCTGAGATAGGTGCCTCACTGATTAAGCATTG
GTAACTGTCAGACCAAGTTTACTCATATATACTTTAGATTGATTTAAAACTTCATTTTTAATTTAAAAGG
ATCTAGGTGAAGATCCTTTTTGATAATCTCATGACCAAAATCCCTTAACGTGAGTTTTCGTTCCACTGAG
CGTCAGACCCCGTAGAAAAGATCAAAGGATCTTCTTGAGATCCTTTTTTTCTGCGCGTAATCTGCTGCTT
GCAAACAAAAAAACCACCGCTACCAGCGGTGGTTTGTTTGCCGGATCAAGAGCTACCAACTCTTTTTCCG
AAGGTAACTGGCTTCAGCAGAGCGCAGATACCAAATACTGTCCTTCTAGTGTAGCCGTAGTTAGGCCACC
ACTTCAAGAACTCTGTAGCACCGCCTACATACCTCGCTCTGCTAATCCTGTTACCAGTGGCTGCTGCCAG
TGGCGATAAGTCGTGTCTTACCGGGTTGGACTCAAGACGATAGTTACCGGATAAGGCGCAGCGGTCGGGC
TGAACGGGGGGTTCGTGCACACAGCCCAGCTTGGAGCGAACGACCTACACCGAACTGAGATACCTACAGC
GTGAGCATTGAGAAAGCGCCACGCTTCCCGAAGGGAGAAAGGCGGACAGGTATCCGGTAAGCGGCAGGGT
CGGAACAGGAGAGCGCACGAGGGAGCTTCCAGGGGGAAACGCCTGGTATCTTTATAGTCCTGTCGGGTTT
CGCCACCTCTGACTTGAGCGTCGATTTTTGTGATGCTCGTCAGGGGGGCGGAGCCTATGGAAAAACGCCA
GCAACGCGGCCTTTTTACGGTTCCTGGCCTTTTGCTGGCCTTTTGCTCACATGTTCTTTCCTGCGTTATC
CCCTGATTCTGTGGATAACCGTATTACCGCCTTTGAGTGAGCTGATACCGCTCGCCGCAGCCGAACGACC
GAGCGCAGCGAGTCAGTGAGCGAGGAAGCGGAAGAGCGCCCAATACGCAAACCGCCTCTCCCCGCGCGTT
GGCCGATTCATTAATGCAGCTGTGGAATGTGTGTCAGTTAGGGTGTGGAAAGTCCCCAGGCTCCCCAGCA
GGCAGAAGTATGCAAAGCATGCATCTCAATTAGTCAGCAACCAGGTGTGGAAAGTCCCCAGGCTCCCCAG
CAGGCAGAAGTATGCAAAGCATGCATCTCAATTAGTCAGCAACCATAGTCCCGCCCCTAACTCCGCCCAT
CCCGCCCCTAACTCCGCCCAGTTCCGCCCATTCTCCGCCCCATGGCTGACTAATTTTTTTTATTTATGCA
GAGGCCGAGGCCGCCTCGGCCTCTGAGCTATTCCAGAAGTAGTGAGGAGGCTTTTTTGGAGGCCTAGGCT
TTTGCAAAAAGCTTGGACACAAGACAGGCTTGCGAGATATGTTTGAGAATACCACTTTATCCCGCGTCAG
GGAGAGGCAGTGCGTAAAAAGACGCGGACTCATGTGAAATACTGGTTTTTAGTGCGCCAGATCTCTATAA
TCTCGCGCAACCTATTTTCCCCTCGAACACTTTTTAAGCCGTAGATAAACAGGCTGGGACACTTCACATG
AGCGAAAAATACATCGTCACCTGGGACATGTTGCAGATCCATGCACGTAAACTCGCAAGCCGACTGATGC
CTTCTGAACAATGGAAAGGCATTATTGCCGTAAGCCGTGGCGGTCTGTACCGGGTGCGTTACTGGCGCGT
GAACTGGGTATTCGTCATGTCGATACCGTTTGTATTTCCAGCTACGATCACGACAACCAGCGCGAGCTTA
AAGTGCTGAAACGCGCAGAAGGCGATGGCGAAGGCTTCATCGTTATTGATGACCTGGTGGATACCGGTGG
TACTGCGGTTGCGATTCGTGAAATGTATCCAAAAGCGCACTTTGTCACCATCTTCGCAAAACCGGCTGGT
CGTCCGCTGGTTGATGACTATGTTGTTGATATCCCGCAAGATACCTGGATTGAACAGCCGTGGGATATGG
GCGTCGTATTCGTCCCGCCAATCTCCGGTCGCTAATCTTTTCAACGCCTGGCACTGCCGGGCGTTGTTCT
TTTTAACTTCAGGCGGGTTACAATAGTTTCCAGTAAGTATTCTGGAGGCTGCATCCATGACACAGGCAAA
CCTGAGCGAAACCCTGTTCAAACCCCGCTTTAAACATCCTGAAACCTCGACGCTAGTCCGCCGCTTTAAT
CACGGCGCACAACCGCCTGTGCAGTCGGCCCTTGATGGTAAAACCATCCCTCACTGGTATCGCATGATTA
ACCGTCTGATGTGGATCTGGCGCGGCATTGACCCACGCGAAATCCTCGACGTCCAGGCACGTATTGTGAT
GAGCGATGCCGAACGTACCGACGATGATTTATACGATACGGTGATTGGCTACCGTGGCGGCAACTGGATT
TATGAGTGGGCCCCGGATCTTTGTGAAGGAACCTTACTTCTGTGGTGTGACATAATTGGACAAACTACCT
ACAGAGATTTAAAGCTCTAAGGTAAATATAAAATTTTTAAGTGTATAATGTGTTAAACTACTGATTCTAA
TTGTTTGTGTATTTTAGATTCCAACCTATGGAACTGATGAATGGGAGCAGTGGTGGAATGCCTTTAATGA
GGAAAACCTGTTTTGCTCAGAAGAAATGCCATCTAGTGATGATGAGGCTACTGCTGACTCTCAACATTCT
ACTCCTCCAAAAAAGAAGAGAAAGGTAGAAGACCCCAAGGACTTTCCTTCAGAATTGCTAAGTTTTTTGA
GTCATGCTGTGTTTAGTAATAGAACTCTTGCTTGCTTTGCTATTTACACCACAAAGGAAAAAGCTGCACT
GCTATACAAGAAAATTATGGAAAAATATTCTGTAACCTTTATAAGTAGGCATAACAGTTATAATCATAAC
ATACTGTTTTTTCTTACTCCACACAGGCATAGAGTGTCTGCTATTAATAACTATGCTCAAAAATTGTGTA
CCTTTAGCTTTTTAATTTGTAAAGGGGTTAATAAGGAATATTTGATGTATAGTGCCTTGACTAGAGATCA
TAATCAGCCATACCACATTTGTAGAGGTTTTACTTGCTTTAAAAAACCTCCCACACCTCCCCCTGAACCT
GAAACATAAAATGAATGCAATTGTTGTTGTTAACTTGTTTATTGCAGCTTATAATGGTTACAAATAAAGC
AATAGCATCACAAATTTCACAAATAAAGCATTTTTTTCACTGCATTCTAGTTGTGGTTTGTCCAAACTCA
TCAATGTATCTTATCATGTCTGGATCAACTGGATAACTCAAGCTAACCAAAATCATCCCAAACTTCCCAC
CCCATACCCTATTACCACTGCCAATTACCTAGTGGTTTCATTTACTCTAAACCTGTGATTCCTCTGAATT
ATTTTCATTTTAAAGAAATTGTATTTGTTAAATATGTACTACAAACTTA
Features (pLannotate 1.2.2; 39 found; start..end, strand, type, name):
      5..334     +  CDS            nef (fragment): NEF_HV1BR - Experimental evidence at protein level: Swiss-Prot protein existence level 1. Extracellular Nef protein targets CD4(+) T-lymphocytes for apoptosis by interacting with CXCR4 surface receptors (PubMed:14990729). From Human immunodeficiency virus type 1 group M subtype B (isolate BRU/LAI) (HIV-1).
    382..639     +  LTR            5' LTR (truncated): truncated 5' long terminal repeat (LTR) from HIV-1
    686..811     +  misc_feature   HIV-1 Ψ: packaging signal of human immunodeficiency virus type 1
    795..1158    +  CDS            HIV-1 gag (fragment): gag protein from human immunodeficiency virus 1; gag
   1304..1537    +  misc_feature   RRE: The Rev response element (RRE) of HIV-1 allows for Rev-dependent mRNA export from the nucleus to the cytoplasm.
   1914..2014    +  CDS            Rev (fragment): human immunodeficiency virus 1 (HIV-1) Rev protein; rev; enhances nuclear export of unspliced and incompletely spliced viral mRNAs
   2061..2440    +  enhancer       CMV enhancer: human cytomegalovirus immediate early enhancer
   2442..2717    +  promoter       chicken β-actin promoter: No description available
   2718..3728    +  intron         chimeric intron: chimera between introns from chicken β-actin and rabbit β-globin
   3814..3932    +  misc_feature   cPPT/CTS: central polypurine tract and central termination sequence of HIV-1
   4015..4731    +  CDS            EGFP: EGFP is a basic (constitutively fluorescent) green fluorescent protein published in 1996, derived from Aequorea victoria. It is reported to be a rapidly-maturing weak dimer with moderate acid sensitivity.
   4732..4749    +  misc_feature   MCS (fragment): multiple cloning site
   4773..4793    +  misc_feature   MCS (fragment): multiple cloning site
   4810..5361    +  misc_feature   IRES: internal ribosome entry site (IRES) of the encephalomyocarditis virus (EMCV)
   5368..5947    +  CDS            rtTA3 (fragment): reverse tetracycline transactivator 3 activates expression from Tet-responsive promoters in the presence of doxycycline
   5985..6004    +  CDS            SV40 NLS (fragment): nuclear localization signal of SV40 (simian virus 40) large T antigen
   6108..6302    +  CDS            KRAB: Krüppel-associated box (KRAB) transcriptional repression domain from the human zinc finger protein ZNF10 (Margolin et al., 1994)
   6443..7031    +  misc_feature   WPRE: woodchuck hepatitis virus posttranscriptional regulatory element
   7099..7118    +  misc_feature   cPPT/CTS (fragment): central polypurine tract and central termination sequence of HIV-1
   7120..7156    +  LTR            3' LTR (ΔU3) (fragment): self-inactivating 3' long terminal repeat (LTR) from HIV-1
   7169..7439    +  protein_bind   tetracycline response element: contains seven copies of the tetracycline operator tetO tetracycline repressor TetR
   7478..7658    +  LTR            5' LTR (truncated): truncated 5' long terminal repeat (LTR) from HIV-1
   7683..7701    -  promoter       SP6 promoter: promoter for bacteriophage SP6 RNA polymerase
   7929..8208    +  CDS            TcR (fragment): tetracycline efflux protein; tet; confers resistance to tetracycline
   8209..8257    -  misc_feature   bom (fragment): basis of mobility region from pBR322
   8359..8394    -  CDS            rop (fragment): Rop protein, which maintains plasmids at low copy number; rop
   8489..8593    +  promoter       AmpR promoter: bla
   8594..9454    +  CDS            AmpR: β-lactamase; bla; confers resistance to ampicillin, carbenicillin, and related antibiotics
   9625..10213   +  rep_origin     ori: high-copy-number ColE1/pMB1/pBR322/pUC origin of replication
  10396..10452   +  CDS            lacI (fragment): lac repressor; lacI; The lac repressor binds to the lac operator to inhibit transcription in E. coli. This inhibition can be relieved by adding lactose or isopropyl-β-D-thiogalactopyranoside (IPTG).
  10459..10788   +  promoter       SV40 promoter: SV40 enhancer and early promoter
  10988..11107   +  CDS            gpt (fragment): XGPT_ECOLI - Also known as gpp, gxu. Experimental evidence at protein level: Swiss-Prot protein existence level 1. Purine salvage pathway enzyme that catalyzes the transfer of the ribosyl-5-phosphate group from 5-phospho-alpha-D-ribose 1- diphosphate (PRPP) to the N9 position of the 6-oxopurines guanine and xanthine to form the corresponding ribonucleotides GMP (guanosine 5'- monophosphate) and XMP (xanthosine 5'-monophosphate), with the release of PPi. To a lesser extent, also acts on hypoxanthine (PubMed:9100006, PubMed:3886014). Does not ribophosphorylate adenine (PubMed:3886014). From Esch
  11107..11442   +  CDS            gpt (fragment): XGPT_ECOLI - Also known as gpp, gxu. Experimental evidence at protein level: Swiss-Prot protein existence level 1. Purine salvage pathway enzyme that catalyzes the transfer of the ribosyl-5-phosphate group from 5-phospho-alpha-D-ribose 1- diphosphate (PRPP) to the N9 position of the 6-oxopurines guanine and xanthine to form the corresponding ribonucleotides GMP (guanosine 5'- monophosphate) and XMP (xanthosine 5'-monophosphate), with the release of PPi. To a lesser extent, also acts on hypoxanthine (PubMed:9100006, PubMed:3886014). Does not ribophosphorylate adenine (PubMed:3886014). From Esch
  11537..11842   +  CDS            frsA (fragment): FRSA_ECOLI - Also known as yafA. Experimental evidence at protein level: Swiss-Prot protein existence level 1. Catalyzes the hydrolysis of esters (PubMed:15808744). Displays esterase activity toward pNP-butyrate (PubMed:15808744). May stimulate mixed-acid fermentation by acting as a fermentation/respiration switch that down-regulates respiration and up- regulates fermentation rates (PubMed:15169777). From Escherichia coli (strain K12).
  11846..11920   +  CDS            small t antigen (fragment): SV40 (simian virus 40) small t antigen
  11922..11987   +  intron         small t intron: SV40 (simian virus 40) small t antigen intron
  12117..12137   +  CDS            SV40 NLS: nuclear localization signal of SV40 (simian virus 40) large T antigen
  12456..12539   +  CDS            large T antigen (fragment): large T antigen from SV40 (simian virus 40)
  12562..12696   +  polyA_signal   SV40 poly(A) signal: SV40 polyadenylation signal
