>Addgene plasmid #11779 | pLVCT-rtTR-KRAB-2SM2 | addgene full sequence | sequence record 255304 | Addgene NGS Result
GTAGTTGGAAGGGCTAATTCACTCCCAAAGAAGACAAGATATCCTTGATCTGTGGATCTACCACACACAA
GGCTACTTCCCTGATTAGCAGAACTACACACCAGGGCCAGGGGTCAGATATCCACTGACCTTTGGATGGT
GCTACAAGCTAGTACCAGTTGAGCCAGATAAGGTAGAAGAGGCCAATAAAGGAGAGAACACCAGCTTGTT
ACACCCTGTGAGCCTGCATGGGATGGATGACCCGGAGAGAGAAGTGTTAGAGTGGAGGTTTGACAGCCGC
CTAGCATTTCATCACGTGGCCCGAGAGCTGCATCCGGAGTACTTCAAGAACTGCTGATATCGAGCTTGCT
ACAAGGGACTTTCCGCTGGGGACTTTCCAGGGAGGCGTGGCCTGGGCGGGACTGGGGAGTGGCGAGCCCT
CAGATCCTGCATATAAGCAGCTGCTTTTTGCCTGTACTGGGTCTCTCTGGTTAGACCAGATCTGAGCCTG
GGAGCTCTCTGGCTAACTAGGGAACCCACTGCTTAAGCCTCAATAAAGCTTGCCTTGAGTGCTTCAAGTA
GTGTGTGCCCGTCTGTTGTGTGACTCTGGTAACTAGAGATCCCTCAGACCCTTTTAGTCAGTGTGGAAAA
TCTCTAGCAGTGGCGCCCGAACAGGGACTTGAAAGCGAAAGGGAAACCAGAGGAGCTCTCTCGACGCAGG
ACTCGGCTTGCTGAAGCGCGCACGGCAAGAGGCGAGGGGCGGCGACTGGTGAGTACGCCAAAAATTTTGA
CTAGCGGAGGCTAGAAGGAGAGAGATGGGTGCGAGAGCGTCAGTATTAAGCGGGGGAGAATTAGATCGCG
ATGGGAAAAAATTCGGTTAAGGCCAGGGGGAAAGAAAAAATATAAATTAAAACATATAGTATGGGCAAGC
AGGGAGCTAGAACGATTCGCAGTTAATCCTGGCCTGTTAGAAACATCAGAAGGCTGTAGACAAATACTGG
GACAGCTACAACCATCCCTTCAGACAGGATCAGAAGAACTTAGATCATTATATAATACAGTAGCAACCCT
CTATTGTGTGCATCAAAGGATAGAGATAAAAGACACCAAGGAAGCTTTAGACAAGATAGAGGAAGAGCAA
AACAAAAGTAAGACCACCGCACAGCAAGCGGCCGCTGATCTTCAGACCTGGAGGAGGAGATATGAGGGAC
AATTGGAGAAGTGAATTATATAAATATAAAGTAGTAAAAATTGAACCATTAGGAGTAGCACCCACCAAGG
CAAAGAGAAGAGTGGTGCAGAGAGAAAAAAGAGCAGTGGGAATAGGAGCTTTGTTCCTTGGGTTCTTGGG
AGCAGCAGGAAGCACTATGGGCGCAGCGTCAATGACGCTGACGGTACAGGCCAGACAATTATTGTCTGGT
ATAGTGCAGCAGCAGAACAATTTGCTGAGGGCTATTGAGGCGCAACAGCATCTGTTGCAACTCACAGTCT
GGGGCATCAAGCAGCTCCAGGCAAGAATCCTGGCTGTGGAAAGATACCTAAAGGATCAACAGCTCCTGGG
GATTTGGGGTTGCTCTGGAAAACTCATTTGCACCACTGCTGTGCCTTGGAATGCTAGTTGGAGTAATAAA
TCTCTGGAACAGATTTGGAATCACACGACCTGGATGGAGTGGGACAGAGAAATTAACAATTACACAAGCT
TAATACACTCCTTAATTGAAGAATCGCAAAACCAGCAAGAAAAGAATGAACAAGAATTATTGGAATTAGA
TAAATGGGCAAGTTTGTGGAATTGGTTTAACATAACAAATTGGCTGTGGTATATAAAATTATTCATAATG
ATAGTAGGAGGCTTGGTAGGTTTAAGAATAGTTTTTGCTGTACTTTCTATAGTGAATAGAGTTAGGCAGG
GATATTCACCATTATCGTTTCAGACCCACCTCCCAACCCCGAGGGGACCCGACAGGCCCGAAGGAATAGA
AGAAGAAGGTGGAGAGAGAGACAGAGACAGATCCATTCGATTAGTGAACGGATCTCGACGGTATCGATCA
CGAGACTAGCCTCGACCATCGATGTCGATCGACATTGATTATTGACTAGTTATTAATAGTAATCAATTAC
GGGGTCATTAGTTCATAGCCCATATATGGAGTTCCGCGTTACATAACTTACGGTAAATGGCCCGCCTGGC
TGACCGCCCAACGACCCCCGCCCATTGACGTCAATAATGACGTATGTTCCCATAGTAACGCCAATAGGGA
CTTTCCATTGACGTCAATGGGTGGAGTATTTACGGTAAACTGCCCACTTGGCAGTACATCAAGTGTATCA
TATGCCAAGTACGCCCCCTATTGACGTCAATGACGGTAAATGGCCCGCCTGGCATTATGCCCAGTACATG
ACCTTATGGGACTTTCCTACTTGGCAGTACATCTACGTATTAGTCATCGCTATTACCATGGTCGAGGTGA
GCCCCACGTTCTGCTTCACTCTCCCCATCTCCCCCCCCTCCCCACCCCCAATTTTGTATTTATTTATTTT
TTAATTATTTTGTGCAGCGATGGGGGCGGGGGGGGGGGGGGGGCGCGCCRGGSGGGGGGGGGSGGGGGGG
GGGGGGGGGSGGGGCGAGGCGGAGAGGTGCGGCGGCAGCCAATCAGAGCGGCGCGCTCCGAAAGTTTCCT
TTTATGGCGAGGCGGCGGCGGCGGCGGCCCTATAAAAAGCGAAGCGCGCGGCGGGCGGGAGTCGCTGCGC
GCTGCCTTCGCCCCGTGCCCCGCTCCGCCGCCGCCTCGCGCCGCCCGCCCCGGCTCTGACTGACCGCGTT
ACTCCCACAGGTGAGCGGGCGGGACGGCCCTTCTCCTCCGGGCTGTAATTAGCGCTTGGTTTAATGACGG
CTTGTTTCTTTTCTGTGGCTGCGTGAAAGCCTTGAGGGGCTCCGGGAGGGCCCTTTGTGCGGGGGGAGCG
GCTCGGGGGGTGCGTGCGTGTGTGTGTGCGTGGGGAGCGCCGCGTGCGGCTCCGCGCTGCCCGGCGGCTG
TGAGCGCTGCGGGCGCGGCGCGGGGCTTTGTGCGCTCCGCAGTGTGCGCGAGGGGAGCGCGGCCGGGGGC
GGTGCCCCGCGGTGCGGGGGGGGCTGCGAGGGGAACAAAGGCTGCGTGCGGGGTGTGTGCGTGGGGGGGT
GAGCAGGGGGTGTGGGCGCGTCGGTCGGGCTGCAACCCCCCCTGCACCCCCCTCCCCGAGTTGCTGAGCA
CGGCCCGGCTTCGGGTGCGGGGCTCCGTACGGGGCGTGGCGCGGGGCTCGCCGTGCCGGGCGGGGGGTGG
CGGCAGGTGGGGGTGCCGGGCGGGGCGGGGCCGCCTCGGGCCGGGGAGGGCTCGGGGGAGGGGCGCGGCG
GCCCCCGGAGCGCCGGCGGCTGTCGAGGCGCGGCGAGCCGCAGCCATTGCCTTTTATGGTAATCGTGCGA
GAGGGCGCAGGGACTTCCTTTGTCCCAAATCTGTGCGGAGCCGAAATCTGGGAGGCGCCGCCGCACCCCC
TCTAGCGGGCGCGGGGCGAAGCGGTGCGGCGCCGGCAGGAAGGAAATGGGCGGGGAGGGCCTTCGTGCGT
CGCCGCGCCGCCGTCCCCTTCTCCCTCTCCAGCCTCGGGGCTGTCCGCGGGGGGACGGCTGCCTTCGGGG
GGGACGGGGCAGGGCGGGGTTCGGCTTCTGGCGTGTGACCGGCGGCTCTAGAGCCTCTGCTAACCATGTT
CATGCCTTCTTCTTTTTCCTACAGCTCCTGGGCAACGTGCTGGTTATTGTGCTGTCTCATCATTTTGGCA
AAGAATTAAATTTAATTAATCTCGACGGTATCGGTTAACTTTTAAAAGAAAAGGGGGGATTGGGGGGTAC
AGTGCAGGGGAAAGAATAGTAGACATAATAGCAACAGACATACAAACTAAAGAATTACAAAAACAAATTA
CAAAAATTCAAAATTTTATCGATCACGAGACTAGCCTCGAGGTTTAAACTACGGGATCCAGGCCTAAGCT
TACGCGTCCTAGCGCTACCGGTCGCCACCATGGTGAGCAAGGGCGAGGAGCTGTTCACCGGGGTGGTGCC
CATCCTGGTCGAGCTGGACGGCGACGTAAACGGCCACAAGTTCAGCGTGTCCGGCGAGGGCGAGGGCGAT
GCCACCTACGGCAAGCTGACCCTGAAGTTCATCTGCACCACCGGCAAGCTGCCCGTGCCCTGGCCCACCC
TCGTGACCACCCTGACCTACGGCGTGCAGTGCTTCAGCCGCTACCCCGACCACATGAAGCAGCACGACTT
CTTCAAGTCCGCCATGCCCGAAGGCTACGTCCAGGAGCGCACCATCTTCTTCAAGGACGACGGCAACTAC
AAGACCCGCGCCGAGGTGAAGTTCGAGGGCGACACCCTGGTGAACCGCATCGAGCTGAAGGGCATCGACT
TCAAGGAGGACGGCAACATCCTGGGGCACAAGCTGGAGTACAACTACAACAGCCACAACGTCTATATCAT
GGCCGACAAGCAGAAGAACGGCATCAAGGTGAACTTCAAGATCCGCCACAACATCGAGGACGGCAGCGTG
CAGCTCGCCGACCACTACCAGCAGAACACCCCCATCGGCGACGGCCCCGTGCTGCTGCCCGACAACCACT
ACCTGAGCACCCAGTCCGCCCTGAGCAAAGACCCCAACGAGAAGCGCGATCACATGGTCCTGCTGGAGTT
CGTGACCGCCGCCGGGATCACTCTCGGCATGGACGAGCTGTACAAGTCCGGACTCAGATCTCGACTAGCT
AGTAGCTAGCTAGCTAGTCGAGCTCAAGCTTCGAATTCCGCCCCCCCCCCCCTAACGTTACTGGCCGAAG
CCGCTTGGAATAAGGCCGGTGTGCGTTTGTCTATATGTTATTTTCCACCATATTGCCGTCTTTTGGCAAT
GTGAGGGCCCGGAAACCTGGCCCTGTCTTCTTGACGAGCATTCCTAGGGGTCTTTCCCCTCTCGCCAAAG
GAATGCAAGGTCTGTTGAATGTCGTGAAGGAAGCAGTTCCTCTGGAAGCTTCTTGAAGACAAACAACGTC
TGTAGCGACCCTTTGCAGGCAGCGGAACCCCCCACCTGGCGACAGGTGCCTCTGCGGCCAAAAGCCACGT
GTATAAGATACACCTGCAAAGGCGGCACAACCCCAGTGCCACGTTGTGAGTTGGATAGTTGTGGAAAGAG
TCAAATGGCTCTCCTCAAGCGTATTCAACAAGGGGCTGAAGGATGCCCAGAAGGTACCCCATTGTATGGG
ATCTGATCTGGGGCCTCGGTGCACATGCTTTACATGTGTTTAGTCGAGGTTAAAAAACGTCTAGGCCCCC
CGAACCACGGGGACGTGGTTTTCCTTTGAAAAACACGATGATAATACCATGGCTAGACTGGACAAGAGCA
AAGTCATAAACGGCGCTCTGGAATTACTCAATGGAGTCGGTATCGAAGGCCTGACGACAAGGAAACTCGC
TCAAAAGCTGGGAGTTGAGCAGCCTACCCTGTACTGGCACGTGAAGAACAAGCGGGCCCTGCTCGATGCC
CTGCCAATCGAGATGCTGGACAGGCATCATACCCACTTCTGCCCCCTGGAAGGCGAGTCATGGCAAGACT
TTCTGCGGAACAACGCCAAGTCATTCCGCTGTGCTCTCCTCTCACATCGCGACGGGGCTAAAGTGCATCT
CGGCACCCGCCCAACAGAGAAACAGTACGAAACCCTGGAAAATCAGCTCGCGTTCCTGTGTCAGCAAGGC
TTCTCCCTGGAGAACGCACTGTACGCTCTGTCCGCCGTGGGCCACTTTACACTGGGCTGCGTATTGGAGG
AACAGGAGCATCAAGTAGCAAAAGAGGAAAGAGAGACACCTACCACCGATTCTATGCCCCCACTTCTGAG
ACAAGCAATTGAGCTGTTCGACCGGCAGGGAGCCGAACCTGCCTTCCTTTTCGGCCTGGAACTAATCATA
TGCGGATTAGAAAAACAACTTAAATGTGAAAGTGGGTCGCCAAAAAAGAAGAGAAAGGTCGACGGCGGTG
GTGCTTTGTCTCCTCAGCACTCTGCTGTCACTCAAGGAAGTATCATCAAGAACAAGGAGGGCATGGATGC
TAAGTCACTAACTGCCTGGTCCCGGACACTGGTGACCTTCAAGGATGTATTTGTGGACTTCACCAGGGAG
GAGTGGAAGCTGCTGGACACTGCTCAGCAGATCGTGTACAGAAATGTGATGCTGGAGAACTATAAGAACC
TGGTTTCCTTGGGTTATCAGCTTACTAAGCCAGATGTGATCCTCCGGTTGGAGAAGGGAGAAGAGCCCTG
GCTGGTGGAGAGAGAAATTCACCAAGAGACCCATCCTGATTCAGAGACTGCATTTGAAATCAAATCATCA
GTTTAAGGATCTCGACTAGCTAGTAGCTAGCTAGCTAGTCGAGCTCAAGCTTCGAATTCCCGGGACTAGT
CATATGATAATCAACCTCTGGATTACAAAATTTGTGAAAGATTGACTGGTATTCTTAACTATGTTGCTCC
TTTTACGCTATGTGGATACGCTGCTTTAATGCCTTTGTATCATGCTATTGCTTCCCGTATGGCTTTCATT
TTCTCCTCCTTGTATAAATCCTGGTTGCTGTCTCTTTATGAGGAGTTGTGGCCCGTTGTCAGGCAACGTG
GCGTGGTGTGCACTGTGTTTGCTGACGCAACCCCCACTGGTTGGGGCATTGCCACCACCTGTCAGCTCCT
TTCCGGGACTTTCGCTTTCCCCCTCCCTATTGCCACGGCGGAACTCATCGCCGCCTGCCTTGCCCGCTGC
TGGACAGGGGCTCGGCTGTTGGGCACTGACAATTCCGTGGTGTTGTCGGGGAAGCTGACGTCCTTTCCAT
GGCTGCTCGCCTGTGTTGCCACCTGGATTCTGCGCGGGACGTCCTTCTGCTACGTCCCTTCGGCCCTCAA
TCCAGCGGACCTTCCTTCCCGCGGCCTGCTGCCGGCTCTGCGGCCTCTTCCGCGTCTTCGCCTTCGCCCT
CAGACGAGTCGGATCTCCCTTTGGGCCGCCTCCCCGCATCGGTACGTATGGCCAGGTACCTTTAAGACCA
ATGACTTACAAGGCAGCTGTAGATCTTAGCCACTTTTTAAAAGAAAAGGGGGGACTGGAAGGGCTAATTC
ACTCCCAACGAAGACAAGATCTCGAGTTTACCACTCCCTATCAGTGATAGAGAAAAGTGAAAGTCGAGTT
TACCACTCCCTATCAGTGATAGAGAAAAGTGAAAGTCGAGTTTACCACTCCCTATCAGTGATAGAGAAAA
GTGAAAGTCGAGTTTACCACTCCCTATCAGTGATAGAGAAAAGTGAAAGTCGAGTTTACCACTCCCTATC
AGTGATAGAGAAAAGTGAAAGTCGAGTTTACCACTCCCTATCAGTGATAGAGAAAAGTGAAAGTCGAGTT
TACCACTCCCTATCAGTGATAGAGAAAAGTGAAAGTCGGATCGATCTGCTTTTTGCTTGTACTGGGTCTC
TCTGGTTAGACCAGATCTGAGCCTGGGAGCTCTCTGGCTAACTAGGGAACCCACTGCTTAAGCCTCAATA
AAGCTTGCCTTGAGTGCTTCAAGTAGTGTGTGCCCGTCTGTTGTGTGACTCTGGTAACTAGAGATCCCTC
AGACCCTTTTAGTCAGTGTGGAAAATCTCTAGCAGCATCTAGAATTAATTCCGTGTATTCTATAGTGTCA
CCTAAATCGTATGTGTATGATACATAAGGTTATGTATTAATTGTAGCCGCGTTCTAACGACAATATGTAC
AAGCCTAATTGTGTAGCATCTGGCTTACTGAAGCAGACCCTATCATCTCTCTCGTAAACTGCCGTCAGAG
TCGGTTTGGTTGGACGAACCTTCTGAGTTTCTGGTAACGCCGTCCCGCACCCGGAAATGGTCAGCGAACC
AATCAGCAGGGTCATCGCTAGCCAGATCCTCTACGCCGGACGCATCGTGGCCGGCATCACCGGCGCCACA
GGTGCGGTTGCTGGCGCCTATATCGCCGACATCACCGATGGGGAAGATCGGGCTCGCCACTTCGGGCTCA
TGAGCGCTTGTTTCGGCGTGGGTATGGTGGCAGGCCCCGTGGCCGGGGGACTGTTGGGCGCCATCTCCTT
GCATGCACCATTCCTTGCGGCGGCGGTGCTCAACGGCCTCAACCTACTACTGGGCTGCTTCCTAATGCAG
GAGTCGCATAAGGGAGAGCGTCGAATGGTGCACTCTCAGTACAATCTGCTCTGATGCCGCATAGTTAAGC
CAGCCCCGACACCCGCCAACACCCGCTGACGCGCCCTGACGGGCTTGTCTGCTCCCGGCATCCGCTTACA
GACAAGCTGTGACCGTCTCCGGGAGCTGCATGTGTCAGAGGTTTTCACCGTCATCACCGAAACGCGCGAG
ACGAAAGGGCCTCGTGATACGCCTATTTTTATAGGTTAATGTCATGATAATAATGGTTTCTTAGACGTCA
GGTGGCACTTTTCGGGGAAATGTGCGCGGAACCCCTATTTGTTTATTTTTCTAAATACATTCAAATATGT
ATCCGCTCATGAGACAATAACCCTGATAAATGCTTCAATAATATTGAAAAAGGAAGAGTATGAGTATTCA
ACATTTCCGTGTCGCCCTTATTCCCTTTTTTGCGGCATTTTGCCTTCCTGTTTTTGCTCACCCAGAAACG
CTGGTGAAAGTAAAAGATGCTGAAGATCAGTTGGGTGCACGAGTGGGTTACATCGAACTGGATCTCAACA
GCGGTAAGATCCTTGAGAGTTTTCGCCCCGAAGAACGTTTTCCAATGATGAGCACTTTTAAAGTTCTGCT
ATGTGGCGCGGTATTATCCCGTATTGACGCCGGGCAAGAGCAACTCGGTCGCCGCATACACTATTCTCAG
AATGACTTGGTTGAGTACTCACCAGTCACAGAAAAGCATCTTACGGATGGCATGACAGTAAGAGAATTAT
GCAGTGCTGCCATAACCATGAGTGATAACACTGCGGCCAACTTACTTCTGACAACGATCGGAGGACCGAA
GGAGCTAACCGCTTTTTTGCACAACATGGGGGATCATGTAACTCGCCTTGATCGTTGGGAACCGGAGCTG
AATGAAGCCATACCAAACGACGAGCGTGACACCACGATGCCTGTAGCAATGGCAACAACGTTGCGCAAAC
TATTAACTGGCGAACTACTTACTCTAGCTTCCCGGCAACAATTAATAGACTGGATGGAGGCGGATAAAGT
TGCAGGACCACTTCTGCGCTCGGCCCTTCCGGCTGGCTGGTTTATTGCTGATAAATCTGGAGCCGGTGAG
CGTGGGTCTCGCGGTATCATTGCAGCACTGGGGCCAGATGGTAAGCCCTCCCGTATCGTAGTTATCTACA
CGACGGGGAGTCAGGCAACTATGGATGAACGAAATAGACAGATCGCTGAGATAGGTGCCTCACTGATTAA
GCATTGGTAACTGTCAGACCAAGTTTACTCATATATACTTTAGATTGATTTAAAACTTCATTTTTAATTT
AAAAGGATCTAGGTGAAGATCCTTTTTGATAATCTCATGACCAAAATCCCTTAACGTGAGTTTTCGTTCC
ACTGAGCGTCAGACCCCGTAGAAAAGATCAAAGGATCTTCTTGAGATCCTTTTTTTCTGCGCGTAATCTG
CTGCTTGCAAACAAAAAAACCACCGCTACCAGCGGTGGTTTGTTTGCCGGATCAAGAGCTACCAACTCTT
TTTCCGAAGGTAACTGGCTTCAGCAGAGCGCAGATACCAAATACTGTTCTTCTAGTGTAGCCGTAGTTAG
GCCACCACTTCAAGAACTCTGTAGCACCGCCTACATACCTCGCTCTGCTAATCCTGTTACCAGTGGCTGC
TGCCAGTGGCGATAAGTCGTGTCTTACCGGGTTGGACTCAAGACGATAGTTACCGGATAAGGCGCAGCGG
TCGGGCTGAACGGGGGGTTCGTGCACACAGCCCAGCTTGGAGCGAACGACCTACACCGAACTGAGATACC
TACAGCGTGAGCTATGAGAAAGCGCCACGCTTCCCGAAGGGAGAAAGGCGGACAGGTATCCGGTAAGCGG
CAGGGTCGGAACAGGAGAGCGCACGAGGGAGCTTCCAGGGGGAAACGCCTGGTATCTTTATAGTCCTGTC
GGGTTTCGCCACCTCTGACTTGAGCGTCGATTTTTGTGATGCTCGTCAGGGGGGCGGAGCCTATGGAAAA
ACGCCAGCAACGCGGCCTTTTTACGGTTCCTGGCCTTTTGCTGGCCTTTTGCTCACATGTTCTTTCCTGC
GTTATCCCCTGATTCTGTGGATAACCGTATTACCGCCTTTGAGTGAGCTGATACCGCTCGCCGCAGCCGA
ACGACCGAGCGCAGCGAGTCAGTGAGCGAGGAAGCGGAAGAGCGCCCAATACGCAAACCGCCTCTCCCCG
CGCGTTGGCCGATTCATTAATGCAGCTGTGGAATGTGTGTCAGTTAGGGTGTGGAAAGTCCCCAGGCTCC
CCAGCAGGCAGAAGTATGCAAAGCATGCATCTCAATTAGTCAGCAACCAGGTGTGGAAAGTCCCCAGGCT
CCCCAGCAGGCAGAAGTATGCAAAGCATGCATCTCAATTAGTCAGCAACCATAGTCCCGCCCCTAACTCC
GCCCATCCCGCCCCTAACTCCGCCCAGTTCCGCCCATTCTCCGCCCCATGGCTGACTAATTTTTTTTATT
TATGCAGAGGCCGAGGCCGCCTCGGCCTCTGAGCTATTCCAGAAGTAGTGAGGAGGCTTTTTTGGAGGCC
TAGGCTTTTGCAAAAAGCTTGGACACAAGACAGGCTTGCGAGATATGTTTGAGAATACCACTTTATCCCG
CGTCAGGGAGAGGCAGTGCGTAAAAAGACGCGGACTCATGTGAAATACTGGTTTTTAGTGCGCCAGATCT
CTATAATCTCGCGCAACCTATTTTCCCCTCGAACACTTTTTAAGCCGTAGATAAACAGGCTGGGACACTT
CACATGAGCGAAAAATACATCGTCACCTGGGACATGTTGCAGATCCATGCACGTAAACTCGCAAGCCGAC
TGATGCCTTCTGAACAATGGAAAGGCATTATTGCCGTAAGCCGTGGCGGTCTGTACCGGGTGCGTTACTG
GCGCGTGAACTGGGTATTCGTCATGTCGATACCGTTTGTATTTCCAGCTACGATCACGACAACCAGCGCG
AGCTTAAAGTGCTGAAACGCGCAGAAGGCGATGGCGAAGGCTTCATCGTTATTGATGACCTGGTGGATAC
CGGTGGTACTGCGGTTGCGATTCGTGAAATGTATCCAAAAGCGCACTTTGTCACCATCTTCGCAAAACCG
GCTGGTCGTCCGCTGGTTGATGACTATGTTGTTGATATCCCGCAAGATACCTGGATTGAACAGCCGTGGG
ATATGGGCGTCGTATTCGTCCCGCCAATCTCCGGTCGCTAATCTTTTCAACGCCTGGCACTGCCGGGCGT
TGTTCTTTTTAACTTCAGGCGGGTTACAATAGTTTCCAGTAAGTATTCTGGAGGCTGCATCCATGACACA
GGCAAACCTGAGCGAAACCCTGTTCAAACCCCGCTTTAAACATCCTGAAACCTCGACGCTAGTCCGCCGC
TTTAATCACGGCGCACAACCGCCTGTGCAGTCGGCCCTTGATGGTAAAACCATCCCTCACTGGTATCGCA
TGATTAACCGTCTGATGTGGATCTGGCGCGGCATTGACCCACGCGAAATCCTCGACGTCCAGGCACGTAT
TGTGATGAGCGATGCCGAACGTACCGACGATGATTTATACGATACGGTGATTGGCTACCGTGGCGGCAAC
TGGATTTATGAGTGGGCCCCGGATCTTTGTGAAGGAACCTTACTTCTGTGGTGTGACATAATTGGACAAA
CTACCTACAGAGATTTAAAGCTCTAAGGTAAATATAAAATTTTTAAGTGTATAATGTGTTAAACTACTGA
TTCTAATTGTTTGTGTATTTTAGATTCCAACCTATGGAACTGATGAATGGGAGCAGTGGTGGAATGCCTT
TAATGAGGAAAACCTGTTTTGCTCAGAAGAAATGCCATCTAGTGATGATGAGGCTACTGCTGACTCTCAA
CATTCTACTCCTCCAAAAAAGAAGAGAAAGGTAGAAGACCCCAAGGACTTTCCTTCAGAATTGCTAAGTT
TTTTGAGTCATGCTGTGTTTAGTAATAGAACTCTTGCTTGCTTTGCTATTTACACCACAAAGGAAAAAGC
TGCACTGCTATACAAGAAAATTATGGAAAAATATTCTGTAACCTTTATAAGTAGGCATAACAGTTATAAT
CATAACATACTGTTTTTTCTTACTCCACACAGGCATAGAGTGTCTGCTATTAATAACTATGCTCAAAAAT
TGTGTACCTTTAGCTTTTTAATTTGTAAAGGGGTTAATAAGGAATATTTGATGTATAGTGCCTTGACTAG
AGATCATAATCAGCCATACCACATTTGTAGAGGTTTTACTTGCTTTAAAAAACCTCCCACACCTCCCCCT
GAACCTGAAACATAAAATGAATGCAATTGTTGTTGTTAACTTGTTTATTGCAGCTTATAATGGTTACAAA
TAAAGCAATAGCATCACAAATTTCACAAATAAAGCATTTTTTTCACTGCATTCTAGTTGTGGTTTGTCCA
AACTCATCAATGTATCTTATCATGTCTGGATCAACTGGATAACTCAAGCTAACCAAAATCATCCCAAACT
TCCCACCCCATACCCTATTACCACTGCCAATTACCTGTGGTTTCATTTACTCTAAACCTGTGATTCCTCT
GAATTATTTTCATTTTAAAGAAATTGTATTTGTTAAATATGTACTACAAACTTA
Features (pLannotate 1.2.2; 40 found; start..end, strand, type, name):
      5..334     +  CDS            nef (fragment): NEF_HV1BR - Experimental evidence at protein level: Swiss-Prot protein existence level 1. Extracellular Nef protein targets CD4(+) T-lymphocytes for apoptosis by interacting with CXCR4 surface receptors (PubMed:14990729). From Human immunodeficiency virus type 1 group M subtype B (isolate BRU/LAI) (HIV-1).
    382..639     +  LTR            5' LTR (truncated): truncated 5' long terminal repeat (LTR) from HIV-1
    686..811     +  misc_feature   HIV-1 Ψ: packaging signal of human immunodeficiency virus type 1
    795..1158    +  CDS            HIV-1 gag (fragment): gag protein from human immunodeficiency virus 1; gag
   1304..1537    +  misc_feature   RRE: The Rev response element (RRE) of HIV-1 allows for Rev-dependent mRNA export from the nucleus to the cytoplasm.
   1914..2014    +  CDS            Rev (fragment): human immunodeficiency virus 1 (HIV-1) Rev protein; rev; enhances nuclear export of unspliced and incompletely spliced viral mRNAs
   2061..2440    +  enhancer       CMV enhancer: human cytomegalovirus immediate early enhancer
   2442..2717    +  promoter       chicken β-actin promoter: No description available
   2718..3734    +  intron         chimeric intron: chimera between introns from chicken β-actin and rabbit β-globin
   3820..3937    +  misc_feature   cPPT/CTS: central polypurine tract and central termination sequence of HIV-1
   4020..4736    +  CDS            EGFP: EGFP is a basic (constitutively fluorescent) green fluorescent protein published in 1996, derived from Aequorea victoria. It is reported to be a rapidly-maturing weak dimer with moderate acid sensitivity.
   4737..4754    +  misc_feature   MCS (fragment): multiple cloning site
   4778..4798    +  misc_feature   MCS (fragment): multiple cloning site
   4815..5366    +  misc_feature   IRES: internal ribosome entry site (IRES) of the encephalomyocarditis virus (EMCV)
   5373..5952    +  CDS            rtTA3 (fragment): reverse tetracycline transactivator 3 activates expression from Tet-responsive promoters in the presence of doxycycline
   5990..6009    +  CDS            SV40 NLS (fragment): nuclear localization signal of SV40 (simian virus 40) large T antigen
   6113..6307    +  CDS            KRAB: Krüppel-associated box (KRAB) transcriptional repression domain from the human zinc finger protein ZNF10 (Margolin et al., 1994)
   6409..6429    +  misc_feature   MCS (fragment): multiple cloning site
   6449..7037    +  misc_feature   WPRE: woodchuck hepatitis virus posttranscriptional regulatory element
   7105..7124    +  misc_feature   cPPT/CTS (fragment): central polypurine tract and central termination sequence of HIV-1
   7126..7162    +  LTR            3' LTR (ΔU3) (fragment): self-inactivating 3' long terminal repeat (LTR) from HIV-1
   7175..7445    +  protein_bind   tetracycline response element: contains seven copies of the tetracycline operator tetO tetracycline repressor TetR
   7484..7664    +  LTR            5' LTR (truncated): truncated 5' long terminal repeat (LTR) from HIV-1
   7689..7707    -  promoter       SP6 promoter: promoter for bacteriophage SP6 RNA polymerase
   7935..8214    +  CDS            TcR (fragment): tetracycline efflux protein; tet; confers resistance to tetracycline
   8215..8263    -  misc_feature   bom (fragment): basis of mobility region from pBR322
   8365..8400    -  CDS            rop (fragment): Rop protein, which maintains plasmids at low copy number; rop
   8495..8599    +  promoter       AmpR promoter: bla
   8600..9460    +  CDS            AmpR: β-lactamase; bla; confers resistance to ampicillin, carbenicillin, and related antibiotics
   9631..10219   +  rep_origin     ori: high-copy-number ColE1/pMB1/pBR322/pUC origin of replication
  10402..10458   +  CDS            lacI (fragment): lac repressor; lacI; The lac repressor binds to the lac operator to inhibit transcription in E. coli. This inhibition can be relieved by adding lactose or isopropyl-β-D-thiogalactopyranoside (IPTG).
  10465..10794   +  promoter       SV40 promoter: SV40 enhancer and early promoter
  10994..11113   +  CDS            gpt (fragment): XGPT_ECOLI - Also known as gpp, gxu. Experimental evidence at protein level: Swiss-Prot protein existence level 1. Purine salvage pathway enzyme that catalyzes the transfer of the ribosyl-5-phosphate group from 5-phospho-alpha-D-ribose 1- diphosphate (PRPP) to the N9 position of the 6-oxopurines guanine and xanthine to form the corresponding ribonucleotides GMP (guanosine 5'- monophosphate) and XMP (xanthosine 5'-monophosphate), with the release of PPi. To a lesser extent, also acts on hypoxanthine (PubMed:9100006, PubMed:3886014). Does not ribophosphorylate adenine (PubMed:3886014). From Esch
  11113..11448   +  CDS            gpt (fragment): XGPT_ECOLI - Also known as gpp, gxu. Experimental evidence at protein level: Swiss-Prot protein existence level 1. Purine salvage pathway enzyme that catalyzes the transfer of the ribosyl-5-phosphate group from 5-phospho-alpha-D-ribose 1- diphosphate (PRPP) to the N9 position of the 6-oxopurines guanine and xanthine to form the corresponding ribonucleotides GMP (guanosine 5'- monophosphate) and XMP (xanthosine 5'-monophosphate), with the release of PPi. To a lesser extent, also acts on hypoxanthine (PubMed:9100006, PubMed:3886014). Does not ribophosphorylate adenine (PubMed:3886014). From Esch
  11543..11848   +  CDS            frsA (fragment): FRSA_ECOLI - Also known as yafA. Experimental evidence at protein level: Swiss-Prot protein existence level 1. Catalyzes the hydrolysis of esters (PubMed:15808744). Displays esterase activity toward pNP-butyrate (PubMed:15808744). May stimulate mixed-acid fermentation by acting as a fermentation/respiration switch that down-regulates respiration and up- regulates fermentation rates (PubMed:15169777). From Escherichia coli (strain K12).
  11852..11926   +  CDS            small t antigen (fragment): SV40 (simian virus 40) small t antigen
  11928..11993   +  intron         small t intron: SV40 (simian virus 40) small t antigen intron
  12123..12143   +  CDS            SV40 NLS: nuclear localization signal of SV40 (simian virus 40) large T antigen
  12462..12545   +  CDS            large T antigen (fragment): large T antigen from SV40 (simian virus 40)
  12568..12702   +  polyA_signal   SV40 poly(A) signal: SV40 polyadenylation signal
