[The description below was written by a language model from this plasmid's Addgene catalogue record and pLannotate feature annotations shown in this document.]
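Description:
pLVCT-rtTR-KRAB-2SM2 is a second-generation, HIV-1-derived lentiviral transfer vector of about 12.9 kb for doxycycline-controlled expression in mammalian cells. It is maintained in E. coli through a high-copy ColE1/pUC-type origin and ampicillin resistance. Recombination-reducing strains are recommended because of the repeated LTR sequences. The viral portion carries a 5' LTR, the Ψ packaging signal with a gag fragment, the RRE for Rev-dependent export, a cPPT/CTS, a WPRE, and a self-inactivating 3' LTR. A tetracycline response element with seven tetO copies has been inserted into the deleted U3 region of that 3' LTR. The plasmid backbone also retains an SV40 promoter–gpt–SV40 poly(A) segment and pBR322-derived remnants left over from older vector lineages.

The payload is a bicistronic unit driven by the CAG promoter (CMV enhancer, chicken β-actin promoter and chimeric intron). EGFP occupies the transgene position, followed by an EMCV IRES and the rtTR-KRAB-2SM2 repressor. The repressor is a reverse Tet repressor DNA-binding moiety (annotated by similarity as an rtTA3 fragment) joined to an NLS and the KRAB repression domain of ZNF10. According to the depositor, this repressor binds tetO in the presence of doxycycline, so the drug triggers KRAB-mediated silencing of the integrated provirus, giving Tet-off behaviour. Without the drug, the transgene and repressor are both expressed.

A tetO-H1-shRNA cassette can be transferred from the companion vector pLVTHM by exchanging the 3' LTR-containing fragment, which allows drug-controllable knockdown. The exchange cuts within AmpR, so only correctly oriented clones regain ampicillin resistance. The depositor and sequencing-derived records differ by only a few bases and give essentially identical annotations.
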