Addgene plasmid #11779: pLVCT-rtTR-KRAB-2SM2
Purpose: Tet-regulated (Tet-off) lentiviral vector for transgene (CAG promoter) - OR - shRNA (H1 promoter when subcloned from pLVTHM (Addgene#12247)) - 2nd generation
Depositing lab: Patrick Aebischer & Didier Trono. Depositing organization: Swiss Federal Institute of Technology (EPFL). Publication: A versatile tool for conditional gene expression and knockdown. Szulc J, Wiznerowicz M, Sauvain MO, Trono D, Aebischer P. Nat Methods. 2006 Feb;3(2):109-16. doi: 10.1038/nmeth846 PubMed 16432520.
Backbone
  Vector backbone: None
  Backbone size w/o insert (bp): 12859
  Vector type: Mammalian Expression, Lentiviral
Growth in bacteria
  Bacterial resistance: Ampicillin, 100 μg/mL
  Growth temperature: 37°C
  Growth strain: Stbl3
  Growth instructions: Use Stbl3 or HB101 to reduce chance of recombination. Grow at 37C
  Copy number: High Copy
Gene/Insert
  Gene/Insert name: CAG promoters, GFP, rtTR-KRAB-2SM2, Tet-off
  Cloning method: Restriction Enzyme
  Sequencing primers: 5′ See map
Terms and licenses: Academic/Nonprofit Terms; Industry Terms: Not Available to Industry
Depositor comments: Transgenes can be expressed from any RNA Pol II promoter as part of bicistronic unit comprising the KRAB-based repressor; tetO sequences are inserted into the vector LTR. Tet-on and Tet-off versions rely on repressors that bind in the absence or the presence of doxycycline, respectively. Addition of Pol III promoter-small hairpin RNA cassette allows for drug-controllable RNA interference (Tet-on shRNA). Cloning shRNA into pLVET, pLVCT, and pLVPT vectors: first clone shRNA into pLVTHM downstream of the tetO-H1 region. Then cut pLVTHM containing your shRNA with MscI-FspI and clone the insert containing the 3'LTR to target plasmid opened with MscI-FspI. FspI cuts into AmpR. This means for inverted clones AmpR will not be restored; after selection you will be left with clones with the shRNA cassette and functional AmpR. pLVTHM and packaging plasmid for this system are also available at Addgene http://www.addgene.org/rnaitools Please visit Trono lab website http://tronolab.epfl.ch to see frequently asked questions on cloning strategies and packaging.
How to cite: pLVCT-rtTR-KRAB-2SM2 was a gift from Patrick Aebischer & Didier Trono (Addgene plasmid # 11779 ; http://n2t.net/addgene:11779 ; RRID:Addgene_11779)
