>Addgene plasmid #11779 | pLVCT-rtTR-KRAB-2SM2 | addgene partial sequence | sequence record 18485 | 11779 with EGFP-N
CTCCTCGCCCTTGCTCACCATGGTGGCGACCGGTAGCGCTAGGACGCGTAAGCTTAGGCCTGGATCCCGT
AGTTTAAACCTCGAGGCTAGTCTCGTGATCGATAAAATTTTGAATTTTTGTAATTTGTTTTTGTAATTCT
TTAGTTTGTATGTCTGTTGCTATTATGTCTACTATTCTTTCCCCTGCACTGTACCCCCCAATCCCCCCTT
TTCTTTTAAAAGTTAACCGATACCGTCGAGATTAATTAAATTTAATTCTTTGCCAAAATGATGAGACAGC
ACAATAACCAGCACGTTGCCCAGGAGCTGTAGGAAAAAGAAGAAGGCATGAACATGGTTAGCAGAGGCTC
TAGAGCCGCCGGTCACACGCCAGAAGCCGAACCCCGCCCTGCCCCGTCCCCCCCGAAGGCAGCCGTCCCC
CCGCGGACAGCCCCGAGGCTGGAGAGGGAGAAGGGGACGGCGGCGCGGCGACGCACGAAGGCCCTCCCCG
CCCATTTCCTTCCTGCCGGCGCCGCACCGCTTCGCCCCGCGCCCGCTANAGGGGGTGCNGCGGCGCCTCC
CAGATTTCNGCTCCNCACAGATTTGG
